>Addgene plasmid #69942 | pSCKtheoRaj12 | depositor full sequence | sequence record 124858 | pSCKtheoRaj12
GAATTCGCGGCCGCTTCTAGAGACAGAAAAGCCCGCCTTTCGGCGGGCTTTGCCCAGAATCCCTTCGAGC
AAATCCTAGCGAGGTGCCGCTAGATTCGCTCAAAGGAACCCTTCTTCCTGCCCGTCTGGAATCCAGGACA
CCTGCCAAGGGCCTTTCGGCTGGTATGTATTTCGTCCTATTTGGGACTCATCAGCTGGATGTACGAAGGC
AGCGCCGTGCTCAGTATCTCTATCACTGATAGGGATGTCAATCTCTATCACTGATAGGGAGCTAGCCAAT
TGATGCATATAAATGTGAGCGGATAACATTGACATTGTGAGCGGATAACAAGATACTGAGCACACCCAGT
ATCATTCTCTTCTTCCTGCCCACGCGGAAAGAGGAGAAAGGTGTAATGACTAGTCGTAAAGGCGAAGAGC
TGTTCACTGGTGTCGTCCCTATTCTGGTGGAACTGGATGGTGATGTCAACGGTCATAAGTTTTCCGTGCG
TGGCGAGGGTGAAGGTGACGCAACTAATGGTAAACTGACGCTGAAGTTCATCTGTACTACTGGTAAACTG
CCGGTACCTTGGCCGACTCTGGTAACGACGCTGACTTATGGTGTTCAGTGCTTTGCTCGTTATCCGGACC
ATATGAAGCAGCATGACTTCTTCAAGTCCGCCATGCCGGAAGGCTATGTGCAGGAACGCACGATTTCCTT
TAAGGATGACGGCACGTACAAAACGCGTGCGGAAGTGAAATTTGAAGGCGATACCCTGGTAAACCGCATT
GAGCTGAAAGGCATTGACTTTAAAGAAGACGGCAATATCCTGGGCCATAAGCTGGAATACAATTTTAACA
GCCACAATGTTTACATCACCGCCGATAAACAAAAAAATGGCATTAAAGCGAATTTTAAAATTCGCCACAA
CGTGGAGGATGGCAGCGTGCAGCTGGCTGATCACTACCAGCAAAACACTCCAATCGGTGATGGTCCTGTT
CTGCTGCCAGACAATCACTATCTGAGCACGCAAAGCGTTCTGTCTAAAGATCCGAACGAGAAACGCGATC
ATATGGTTCTGCTGGAGTTCGTAACCGCAGCGGGCATCACGCATGGTATGGATGAACTGTACAAAGCTAG
CGCAGCGAACGACGAAAATTACGCCCTTGCAGCGTAATAACTGCAGGAGTCACTAAGGGTTAGTTAGTTA
GATTAGCAGAAAGTCAAAAGCCTCCGACCGGAGGCTTTTGACTAAAACTTCCCTTGGGGTTATCATTGGG
GCTCACTCAAAGGCGGTAATCAGATAAAAAAAATCCTTAGCTTTCGCTAAGGATGATTTCTGCTAGTATT
ATTAGAAAAACTCATCGAGCATCAAATGAAACTGCAATTTATTCATATCAGGATTATCAATACCATATTT
TTGAAAAAGCCGTTTCTGTAATGAAGGAGAAAACTCACCGAGGCAGTTCCAAAGAATGGCAAGGTCCTGG
TAACGGTCTGCGATTCCGACCCGTCCAACATCAATACAACCTATTAATTTCCCCTCGTCAAAAATAAGGT
TATCAAGTGAGAAATCACCATGAGTGACGACTGAATCCGGTGAGAATGGCAAGAGCTTGTGCATTTCTTT
CCAGACTTGTTCAACAGGCCAGCCATTACGCTCGTCATCAAAATCACTCGCATCAACCAAACCGTTATTC
ATGCGTGATTGCGCCTGAGCAAGACGAAATACACGATCGCTGTTAAAAGGACAATTACAAACAGGAATCG
AATGTAACCGGCGCAGGAACACGGCCAGCGCATCAACAATATTTTCACCTGAATCAGGATATTCTTCTAA
TACCTGGAAGGCTGTTTTCCCAGGAATCGCGGTGGTGAGTAACCACGCATCATCAGGAGTACGGATAAAA
TGCTTGATGGTCGGGAGAGGCATAAACTCCGTCAGCCAGTTGAGACGGACCATCTCATCTGTAACATCAT
TGGCAACGCTACCTTTGCCATGTTTCAGAAACAACTCTGGCGCATCGGGCTTCCCATACAAGCGATAGAT
TGTCGCACCTGATTGCCCGACATTATCGCGAGCCCATTTATACCCATATAAATCAGCGTCCATGTTGGAG
TTTAAGCGCGGACGGGAGCAAGACGTTTCCCGTTGAATATGGCTCATAACACCCCTTGTATTACTGTTTA
TGTAAGCAGACAGTTTTATTGTTCATGATGATATATTTTTATCTTGTGCAATGTAACATCAGAGATTTTG
AGACACAACGTGGCTTTGTTGAATAAATCGAACTTTTGCTGAGTTGAAGGATCAGCTCTAGTAGTTACAT
TGTCGATCTGTTCATGGTGAACAGCTTTAAATGCACCAAAAACTCGTAAAAGCTCTGATGTATCTATCTT
TTTTACACCGTTTTCATCTGTGCATATGGACAGTTTTCCCTTTGATATCTAACGGTGAACAGTTGTTCTA
CTTTTGTTTGTTAGTCTTGATGCTTCACTGATAGATACAAGAGCCATAAGAACCTCAGATCCTTCCGTAT
TTAGCCAGTATGTTCTCTAGTGTGGTTCGTTGTTTTTGCGTGAGCCATGAGAACGAACCATTGAGATCAT
GCTTACTTTGCATGTCACTCAAAAATTTTGCCTCAAAACTGGTGAGCTGAATTTTTGCAGTTAAAGCATC
GTGTAGTGTTTTTCTTAGTCCGTTACGTAGGTAGGAATCTGATGTAATGGTTGTTGGTATTTTGTCACCA
TTCATTTTTATCTGGTTGTTCTCAAGTTCGGTTACGAGATCCATTTGTCTATCTAGTTCAACTTGGAAAA
TCAACGTATCAGTCGGGCGGCCTCGCTTATCAACCACCAATTTCATATTGCTGTAAGTGTTTAAATCTTT
ACTTATTGGTTTCAAAACCCATTGGTTAAGCCTTTTAAACTCATGGTAGTTATTTTCAAGCATTAACATG
AACTTAAATTCATCAAGGCTAATCTCTATATTTGCCTTGTGAGTTTTCTTTTGTGTTAGTTCTTTTAATA
ACCACTCATAAATCCTCATAGAGTATTTGTTTTCAAAAGACTTAACATGTTCCAGATTATATTTTATGAA
TTTTTTTAACTGGAAAAGATAAGGCAATATCTCTTCACTAAAAACTAATTCTAATTTTTCGCTTGAGAAC
TTGGCATAGTTTGTCCACTGGAAAATCTCAAAGCCTTTAACCAAAGGATTCCTGATTTCCACAGTTCTCG
TCATCAGCTCTCTGGTTGCTTTAGCTAATACACCATAAGCATTTTCCCTACTGATGTTCATCATCTGAGC
GTATTGGTTATAAGTGAACGATACCGTCCGTTCTTTCCTTGTAGGGTTTTCAATCGTGGGGTTGAGTAGT
GCCACACAGCATAAAATTAGCTTGGTTTCATGCTCCGTTAAGTCATAGCGACTAATCGCTAGTTCATTTG
CTTTGAAAACAACTAATTCAGACATACATCTCAATTGGTCTAGGTGATTTTAATCACTATACCAATTGAG
ATGGGCTAGTCAATGATAATTACATGTCCTTTTCCTTTGAGTTGTGGGTATCTGTAAATTCTGCTAGACC
TTTGCTGGAAAACTTGTAAATTCTGCTAGACCCTCTGTAAATTCCGCTAGACCTTTGTGTGTTTTTTTTG
TTTATATTCAAGTGGTTATAATTTATAGAATAAAGAAAGAATAAAAAAAGATAAAAAGAATAGATCCCAG
CCCTGTGTATAACTCACTACTTTAGTCAGTTCCGCAGTATTACAAAAGGATGTCGCAAACGCTGTTTGCT
CCTCTACAAAACAGACCTTAAAACCCTAAAGGCTTAAGTAGCACCCTCGCAAGCTCGGGCAAATCGCTGA
ATATTCCTTTTGTCTCCGACCATCAGGCACCTGAGTCGCTGTCTTTTTCGTGACATTCAGTTCGCTGCGC
TCACGGCTCTGGCAGTGAATGGGGGTAAATGGCACTACAGGCGCCTTTTATGGATTCATGCAAGGAAACT
ACCCATAATACAAGAAAAGCCCGTCACGGGCTTCTCAGGGCGTTTTATGGCGGGTCTGCTATGTGGTGCT
ATCTGACTTTTTGCTGTTCAGCAGTTCCTGCCCTCTGATTTTCCAGTCTGACCACTTCGGATTATCCCGT
GACAGGTCATTCAGACTGGCTAATGCACCCAGTAAGGCAGCGGTATCATCAACAGGCTTACCCGTCTTAC
TGTCCCTAGTGCTTGGATTCTCACCAATAAAAAACGCCCGGCGGCAACCGAGCGTTCTGAACAAATCCAG
ATGGAGTTCTGAGGTCATTACTGGATCTATCAACAGGAGTCCAAGCGAGCTCGTAAACTTGGTCTGACAG
CTCTAGCTCCGGCAAAAAAACGGGCAAGGTGTCACCACCCTGCCCTTTTTCTTTAAAACCGAAAAGATTA
CTTCGCGTTTGCCACCTGACGTCTAAGAAAAGGAATATTCAGCAATTTGCCCGTGCCGAAGAAAGGCCCA
CCCGTGAAGGTGAGCCAGTGAGTTGATTGCTACGTAATTAGTTAGTTAGCCCTTAGTGACTC
Features (pLannotate 1.2.2; 13 found; start..end, strand, type, name):
      1..22      +  misc_feature   BioBrick prefix: BioBrick prefix for parts that do not start with "ATG"
    130..199     -  ncRNA          Hammerhead 1: Accession: RF00163 - Hammerhead ribozyme (type I)
    217..270     -  promoter       PLtetO-1 promoter (fragment): modified phage lambda PL promoter with tet operator sites (Lutz and Bujard, 1997)
    315..331     +  protein_bind   lac operator: The lac repressor binds to the lac operator to inhibit transcription in E. coli. This inhibition can be relieved by adding lactose or isopropyl-β-D-thiogalactopyranoside (IPTG). lac repressor encoded by lacI
    405..1115    +  CDS            superfolder GFP: GFP variant that folds robustly even when fused to poorly folded proteins (Pédelacq et al., 2006)
   1202..1233    +  terminator     tonB terminator: bidirectional E. coli tonB-P14 transcription terminator
   1280..1320    -  terminator     bacterial terminator (fragment): putative bacterial transcription terminator
   1332..2147    -  CDS            KanR: aminoglycoside phosphotransferase confers resistance to kanamycin in bacteria or G418 (Geneticin®) in eukaryotes
   2505..3455    -  CDS            Rep101: RepA protein needed for replication with the pSC101 origin; rep101
   3503..3725    -  rep_origin     pSC101 ori: low-copy replication origin that requires the Rep101 protein
   4217..4311    -  terminator     lambda t0 terminator: transcription terminator from phage lambda
   4348..4407    +  terminator     his operon terminator: This putative transcriptin terminator from the E. coli his operon has a 2-bp deletion introduced during synthesis. Its efficiency has not been determined.
   4467..4496    -  terminator     T3Te terminator: phage T3 early transcription terminator
