[The description below was written by a language model from this plasmid's Addgene catalogue record and pLannotate feature annotations shown in this document.]
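Description:
pSCKtheoRaj12 is a 4.5 kb bacterial synthetic-biology plasmid built on the pSTC2 backbone and designed to run a ribozyme-based RNA regulatory circuit in E. coli. It replicates from the low-copy pSC101 origin, supported by the plasmid-encoded Rep101 (RepA) protein, and is selected with kanamycin through a KanR aminoglycoside phosphotransferase gene. Several transcription terminators (lambda t0, a his operon terminator, T3Te, tonB and a further putative bacterial terminator) flank the functional regions and insulate them from read-through. A BioBrick prefix lies at the start of the sequence, and the roughly 1.2 kb synthetic insert sits between preserved EcoRI and SpeI sites.

The insert contains two divergently oriented transcription units. On the reverse strand, a PLtetO-1 promoter fragment drives an RNA that includes a hammerhead ribozyme. This corresponds to the element named TheoHHAzRaj12, whose name suggests a theophylline-responsive hammerhead aptazyme joined to the Raj12 small regulatory RNA, although the feature table annotates only the ribozyme itself. On the forward strand, a region bearing a lac operator lies upstream of superfolder GFP. The promoter there is not annotated, and the cisRaj12 element named in the record, presumably a cis-regulatory 5′ leader targeted by Raj12, is likewise not marked. The intended logic appears to be that ligand-controlled ribozyme activity governs the regulatory RNA, which in turn acts on the sfGFP transcript to change the fluorescence output. The associated work concerns dynamic signal processing by ribozyme-mediated RNA circuits controlling gene expression, and this plasmid serves as a single-vector sensor-plus-reporter construct for such experiments.
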