Addgene plasmid #69942: pSCKtheoRaj12
Purpose: pSTC2,TheoHHAzRaj12,cisRaj12-sfGFP, kanR
Depositing lab: Alfonso Jaramillo. Depositing organization: University of Warwick. Publication: Dynamic signal processing by ribozyme-mediated RNA circuits to control gene expression. Shen S, Rodrigo G, Prakash S, Majer E, Landrain TE, Kirov B, Daros JA, Jaramillo A. Nucleic Acids Res. 2015 May 26;43(10):5158-70. doi: 10.1093/nar/gkv287. Epub 2015 Apr 27. PubMed 25916845.
Backbone
  Vector backbone: pSTC2
  Backbone size w/o insert (bp): 3376
  Total vector size (bp): 4542
  Vector type: Synthetic Biology
Growth in bacteria
  Bacterial resistance: Kanamycin, 50 μg/mL
  Growth temperature: 37°C
  Growth strain: Top10
  Copy number: Low Copy
Gene/Insert
  Gene/Insert name: TheoHHAzRaj12,cisRaj12,sfGFP
  Species: Synthetic
  Insert size (bp): 1166
  Cloning method: Restriction Enzyme; 5′ cloning site EcoRI (not destroyed); 3′ cloning site SpeI (not destroyed)
  Sequencing primers: 5′ tgccacctgacgtctaagaa; 3′ gctcactcaaaggcggtaat
Terms and licenses: Academic/Nonprofit Terms; Industry Terms: Not Available to Industry
Depositor comments: Please check Genbank file for complete sequence annotation
How to cite: pSCKtheoRaj12 was a gift from Alfonso Jaramillo (Addgene plasmid # 69942 ; http://n2t.net/addgene:69942 ; RRID:Addgene_69942)
