>Addgene plasmid #69942 | pSCKtheoRaj12 | depositor partial sequence | sequence record 124857 | TheoHHAzRaj12,cisRaj12-sfGFP
GAATTCGCGGCCGCTTCTAGAGACAGAAAAGCCCGCCTTTCGGCGGGCTTTGCCCAGAATCCCTTCGAGC
AAATCCTAGCGAGGTGCCGCTAGATTCGCTCAAAGGAACCCTTCTTCCTGCCCGTCTGGAATCCAGGACA
CCTGCCAAGGGCCTTTCGGCTGGTATGTATTTCGTCCTATTTGGGACTCATCAGCTGGATGTACGAAGGC
AGCGCCGTGCTCAGTATCTCTATCACTGATAGGGATGTCAATCTCTATCACTGATAGGGAGCTAGCCAAT
TGATGCATATAAATGTGAGCGGATAACATTGACATTGTGAGCGGATAACAAGATACTGAGCACACCCAGT
ATCATTCTCTTCTTCCTGCCCACGCGGAAAGAGGAGAAAGGTGTAATGACTAGTCGTAAAGGCGAAGAGC
TGTTCACTGGTGTCGTCCCTATTCTGGTGGAACTGGATGGTGATGTCAACGGTCATAAGTTTTCCGTGCG
TGGCGAGGGTGAAGGTGACGCAACTAATGGTAAACTGACGCTGAAGTTCATCTGTACTACTGGTAAACTG
CCGGTACCTTGGCCGACTCTGGTAACGACGCTGACTTATGGTGTTCAGTGCTTTGCTCGTTATCCGGACC
ATATGAAGCAGCATGACTTCTTCAAGTCCGCCATGCCGGAAGGCTATGTGCAGGAACGCACGATTTCCTT
TAAGGATGACGGCACGTACAAAACGCGTGCGGAAGTGAAATTTGAAGGCGATACCCTGGTAAACCGCATT
GAGCTGAAAGGCATTGACTTTAAAGAAGACGGCAATATCCTGGGCCATAAGCTGGAATACAATTTTAACA
GCCACAATGTTTACATCACCGCCGATAAACAAAAAAATGGCATTAAAGCGAATTTTAAAATTCGCCACAA
CGTGGAGGATGGCAGCGTGCAGCTGGCTGATCACTACCAGCAAAACACTCCAATCGGTGATGGTCCTGTT
CTGCTGCCAGACAATCACTATCTGAGCACGCAAAGCGTTCTGTCTAAAGATCCGAACGAGAAACGCGATC
ATATGGTTCTGCTGGAGTTCGTAACCGCAGCGGGCATCACGCATGGTATGGATGAACTGTACAAAGCTAG
CGCAGCGAACGACGAAAATTACGCCCTTGCAGCGTAATAACTGCAG
