>Addgene plasmid #69942 | pSCKtheoRaj12 | addgene partial sequence | sequence record 130806 | RNAde-BB-1F 5'-tgccacctgacgtctaagaa-3'
AGGTGAGCCAGTGAGTTGATTGCTACGTAATTAGTTAGTTAGCCCTTAGTGACTCGAATTCGCGGCCGCT
TCTAGAGACAGAAAAGCCCGCCTTTCGGCGGGCTTTGCCCAGAATCCCTTCGAGCAAATCCTAGCGAGGT
GCCGCTAGATTCGCTCAAAGGAACCCTTCTTCCTGCCCGTCTGGAATCCAGGACACCTGCCAAGGGCCTT
TCGGCTGGTATGTATTTCGTCCTATTTGGGACTCATCAGCTGGATGTACGAAGGCAGCGCCGTGCTCAGT
ATCTCTATCACTGATAGGGATGTCAATCTCTATCACTGATAGGGAGCTAGCCAATTGATGCATATAAATG
TGAGCGGATAACATTGACATTGTGAGCGGATAACAAGATACTGAGCACACCCAGTATCATTCTCTTCTTC
CTGCCCACGCGGAAAGAGGAGAAAGGTGTAATGACTAGTCGTAAAGGCGAAGAGCTGTTCACTGGTGTCG
TCCCTATTCTGGTGGAACTGGATGGTGATGTCAACGGTCATAAGTTTTCCGTGCGTGGCGAGGGTGAAGG
TGACGCAACTAATGGTAAACTGACGCTGAAGTTCATCTGTACTACTGGTA
