>Addgene plasmid #69942 | pSCKtheoRaj12 | addgene partial sequence | sequence record 131391 | KanR2-F 5'-GAACTGCCTCGGTGAGTTTT-3'
ATATGGTATTGATAATCCTGATATGAATAAATTGCAGTTTCATTTGATGCTCGATGAGTTTTTCTAATAA
TACTAGCAGAAATCATCCTTAGCGAAAGCTAAGGATTTTTTTTATCTGATTACCGCCTTTGAGTGAGCCC
CAATGATAACCCCAAGGGAAGTTTTAGTCAAAAGCCTCCGGTCGGAGGCTTTTGACTTTCTGCTAATCTA
ACTAACTAACCCTTAGTGACTCCTGCAGTTATTACGCTGCAAGGGCGTAATTTTCGTCGTTCGCTGCGCT
AGCTTTGTACAGTTCATCCATACCATGCGTGATGCCCGCTGCGGTTACGAACTCCAGCAGAACCATATGA
TCGCGTTTCTCGTTCGGATCTTTAGACAGAACGCTTTGCGTGCTCAGATAGTGATTGTCTGGCAGCAGAA
CAGGACCATCACCGATTGGAGTGTTTTGCTGGTAGTGATCAGCCAGCTGCACGCTGCCATCCTCCACGTT
GTGGCGAATTTTAAAATTCGCTTTAATGCCATTTTTTTGTTTATCGGCGGTGATGTAAACATTGTGGCTG
TTAAAATTGTATTCCAGCTTATGGCCCAGGATATTGCCGTCTTCTTTAAAGTCAATGCCTTTCAGCTCAA
TGCGGTTTACCAGGGTATCGCCTTCAAATTTCACTTCCGCACGCGTTTTGTACGTGCCGTCATCCTTAAA
GGAAATCGTGCGTTC
